>Addgene plasmid #140197 | pCRI004-pYFAC-riboB-PgpdA-dLbCas12a-VPR-TtrpC | addgene full sequence | sequence record 309708 | Addgene NGS Result
TGCAGATTTTGACCTAGTTAACAAGGCACATCATGCTATCACTTCCAACACTCTTGCTGAGCGCGTTCTG
CCTTGCCTTTCTGGTTCTACGAAGTATCCAGTCCCGCCTGCAACGCCGCAGAAACGCCAAAAGGTGGGGT
TGTCAACCGCCAGCTAGAGCTCCATCGGGATTCTTTGGCATTCCGCCGTTCCTCGGTGGTCGCAGATAAC
TCCCTAAATTCCCTGAGCTAACTCTAAGTCGACCATGCCGTTTATGGTTAGCGCCTCCCAAAAAGGAATG
GCCGACTTAGAGTTACCTCTTGACCGACTTTTTCTTTCCTCCCCCTTACATTTCGTTACCACAACACATT
CCTATATCCAAACTCCAGGTACATAACTAGTCGAAATCTCTTTTAAATCTAGTCAAGAACTAGATACTTA
ACCTTCATACTGCTTAGAGATAGCCTTTGAAGCTCTTATTTCGCTCTTTGTCTCACTCTCACCTTCCTCC
TCCTCCTCCAATCCTTTTTGCTCGGGACTAGTCCAAGACTAGTCAACGATTAGTATGCCGAGCATTCGCG
ATAACGATCTCCGAAAGTCCCCAGAGTACTGTCACTATCTCGAGGCAGTTAAGGACGGGGAGCTTACGCT
GCCGGATTTCAAGATAGTAAGCCGACCCGACTAGCTTTAAGCCTAGTTACTGACTAGTCCACAGGACGAC
AATGGCGTGCCTGATATCCATCCATATGAAGTCTACTGCCGAGTGAAGGGATGCCTCAAGCGTACAGTGA
GTCTACTGCTATACTAGTTTCTGACTAGTTATTAACTAGTTGACAGGTTCCCTCTGCCAACAGAAACATA
TTGGTCAAGCACTTGAAGGACAAGAACTCCCACGGCATGGAGTTTACATTGCACAATGGACCTCCCACTA
TGAAGGAACTGATGGAGGCCAAAGGCAAGTCCTATCTAGATTACTTGGTGACTAGTCCCTGACTAGTCAA
GTAGCATGGTATGAAGGCTTGTTTGAAGGCACTGTTCTCCCAACCCCGACTCCTACCAAGAAGCGCAAGC
GAGCTGCGTAAGTTTCTGTGAGTCTAACTAGTGTATTAGCTAATATATAGCAGCACCAAGTCCAAGGACC
ACAATACTAAGGGTGTCGAGAATTCGTGAGTTTCTTCTCCCATTTCAACTAGTCCTTGACTAGTCACTAA
CTACTTTGCAGCAACGAGGGTGAAGCTGGAAATGATCAGGACAATGGCGAGGGCCCGTAAGTACAGCCAT
TCAATGCAGACTAGTTGCTAACTAATCTGTGACTAGTTCAAGTGGTCCGTACGCCGTGCATACCCCTGTG
ACTGGTAGGAATTTGAGCAAGCCTGTCTTGCCGCGCGATGAGAAAGGAAAGGCAAGTTACATTCAGCCCC
GTACCTAGGATCAGTGCTAATTTATAACCTCTAGCCACTCTTTATGCAGATCCGCCGTGAGGGTAGCAAG
GCAGCTAAATCAGCTGGTGAGAAAGGAACCATACCCTGCAAGACCTGTCGCAACGCAAAGGGCAAAGGTA
AGCTATCCAAGCTAGTTTGGGACTAGATTCTAACTAGTCTCAGCACCGTGTGGTTCAAAGCCATATTGCG
AGTTTTGGCGCTTTTTCTCATCGATTGACGAGGCAAAGGGAGCGAGTATGCAACCTCGTAAGTCAGACTC
AGACAAAGACCAACTAGTTATTGACCAGTCTTCTAGAAGGCTCTGTTGTGGATCTTGAGGCCCTGGAGAG
TTCCTCCAACAATCCGGAGACAAGCAAGTCCTCGTCGGACTAGTCACTAACTAGACTCTAACTAGTTGCA
GACATGGATAATGCAAAAGAGACAAGCAATGAAGAAAGTGGTAAGACATTTCTCCTTTGTGGTTCTGGAC
TAGTCTTTGACTAGTCACAGTCTTAAACAAGGAAAATGAGCATGAAAATGAGGAGGAAAAGGCTGCTGAG
CCCGAGGAAGTGCAGGGTGATGGCAGACATGGTAGGTTAATACCTTGTTAGTTATTGCTAGTCACTGACT
AGTCAATAACTAGTCTCTGAACACCTTGCAATCACTCCGTTTGCGCAGCTGAACAGTGGTGAGGATAATA
GTAGTAAGTTATTCTAGCTTCAGAGTTATAGGAGACTAGATACTAACTAGTATTAGTTGCAACTAACCTG
GATCTCAGAGACTTTGGCCTCAATCTAGAATCTATCTAGTTGTCAACTAGACTGTGGTATCATTGTCTTT
TATTTTCCTAGTCCTGGAACTAGCTTCTAACTAGTCTCCCTAATATGTGGCTGTCTTGTTTTTTTTTTTT
GTTTCCCTACCCGGATATCTAGTCCCCTTCTAGGTTCTGTTAACCTCTCGGGCTCTGATTTAGTTTAACG
CAAACCTGAGATTAGTTTCTAACTAGTCTCTAGGTTTTCTATCCACCTTTAATTGTAATAATAAATACAA
GCAACGTTTATACGTCAAAAGCATTTATAAACTTTTACCCTAAAGTAGCTTGCTTGTGTGTTTAGTTTAT
AATTAGTCTCTTATTAATTTGATGTAGGTAAGCCCGCCACAAATATATATTTTTAACAAGATACCGTGGA
AAAACTTCGTGCTATCACAAAACAGTATACAAAAAATAAGCT
[138 nt withheld, positions 2633-2770]
CCTTTGACGTTGGAGTCCACGTTCTTT
[37 nt withheld, positions 2798-2834]
ACTCTATCTCGGGCTATTCTTTTGATTTATAAGGGATTTTGCCGATTTCGGTCTATTGGTTAAAAAATGA
GCTGATTTAACAAAAATTTAACGCGAATTTTAACAAAATGGGGTGACGATGAGCCGCTCTTGCATCTTTG
TTTGTATTATACTGTCTTTCTTGTTACACATAATTATTCTAGAATGCCCCACCGTTACATACGGGACACA
GCCATTTACATATGCATGTGGATTACGAGCTAACGAGTTCATTCAAATCTCAGAACTATCACATAATCAT
CATTCCCCTATCGTCAAAGACCGTAAGACAAATCCGGTTCATGCACTGAACCCATTCGGGTAGTGAGTCA
TTTACTCAGCACACTCGCGCTGACGCTCGTCGAACACCTTCAATGCCTCCTCGGCAGCCTTGACACCACT
GAGAACCATGGCACCGAAGGTAGGGCCCATGCGGTTAAAGCCATCAATTTCAGACAGCTCCATACCGCCG
ATTATCAAGCCCTTAGTAACCTCGCGGGTGTTCTTGACGATGGCATCCTGCCATGCGGAGAGACGGACGG
ACGCAGAGAGAAGGGCTGAGTAATAAGCGCCACTGCGCCAGACAGCTCTGGCGGCTCTGAGGTGCAGTGG
ATGATTATTAATCCGGGACCGGCCGCCCCTCCGCCCCGAAGTGGAAAGGCTGGTGTGCCCCTCGTTGACC
AAGAATCTATTGCATCATCGGAGAATATGGAGCTTCATCGAATCACCGGCAGTAAGCGAAGGAGAATGTG
AAGCCAGGGGTGTATAGCCGTCGGCGAAATAGCATGCCATTAACCTAGGTACAGAAGTCCAATTGCTTCC
GATCTGGTAAAAGATTCACGAGATAGTACCTTCTCCGAAGTAGGTAGAGCGAGTACCCGGCGCGTAAGCT
CCCTAATTGGCCCATCCGGCATCTGTAGGGCGTCCAAATATCGTGCCTCTCCTGCTTTGCCCGGTGTATG
AAACCGGAAAGGCCGCTCAGGAGCTGGCCAGCGGCGCAGACCGGGAACACAAGCTGGCAGTCGACCCATC
CGGTGCTCTGCACTCGACCTGCTGAGGTCCCTCAGTCCCTGGTAGGCAGCTTTGCCCCGTCTGTCCGCCC
GGTGTGTCGGCGGGGTTGACAAGGTCGTTGCGTCAGTCCAACATTTGTTGCCATATTTTCCTGCTCTCCC
CACCAGCTGCTCTTTTCTTTTCTCTTTCTTTTCCCATCTTCAGTATATTCATCTTCCCATCCAAGAACCT
TTAATCATGAGCAAGCTGGAGAAGTTTACAAACTGCTACTCCCTGTCTAAGACCCTGAGGTTCAAGGCCA
TCCCTGTGGGCAAGACCCAGGAGAACATCGACAATAAGCGGCTGCTGGTGGAGGACGAGAAGAGAGCCGA
GGATTATAAGGGCGTGAAGAAGCTGCTGGATCGCTACTATCTGTCTTTTATCAACGACGTGCTGCACAGC
ATCAAGCTGAAGAATCTGAACAATTACATCAGCCTGTTCCGGAAGAAAACCAGAACCGAGAAGGAGAATA
AGGAGCTGGAGAACCTGGAGATCAATCTGCGGAAGGAGATCGCCAAGGCCTTCAAGGGCAACGAGGGCTA
CAAGTCCCTGTTTAAGAAGGATATCATCGAGACAATCCTGCCAGAGTTCCTGGACGATAAGGACGAGATC
GCCCTGGTGAACAGCTTCAATGGCTTTACCACAGCCTTCACCGGCTTCTTTGATAACAGAGAGAATATGT
TTTCCGAGGAGGCCAAGAGCACATCCATCGCCTTCAGGTGTATCAACGAGAATCTGACCCGCTACATCTC
TAATATGGACATCTTCGAGAAGGTGGACGCCATCTTTGATAAGCACGAGGTGCAGGAGATCAAGGAGAAG
ATCCTGAACAGCGACTATGATGTGGAGGATTTCTTTGAGGGCGAGTTCTTTAACTTTGTGCTGACACAGG
AGGGCATCGACGTGTATAACGCCATCATCGGCGGCTTCGTGACCGAGAGCGGCGAGAAGATCAAGGGCCT
GAACGAGTACATCAACCTGTATAATCAGAAAACCAAGCAGAAGCTGCCTAAGTTTAAGCCACTGTATAAG
CAGGTGCTGAGCGATCGGGAGTCTCTGAGCTTCTACGGCGAGGGCTATACATCCGATGAGGAGGTGCTGG
AGGTGTTTAGAAACACCCTGAACAAGAACAGCGAGATCTTCAGCTCCATCAAGAAGCTGGAGAAGCTGTT
CAAGAATTTTGACGAGTACTCTAGCGCCGGCATCTTTGTGAAGAACGGCCCCGCCATCAGCACAATCTCC
AAGGATATCTTCGGCGAGTGGAACGTGATCCGGGACAAGTGGAATGCCGAGTATGACGATATCCACCTGA
AGAAGAAGGCCGTGGTGACCGAGAAGTACGAGGACGATCGGAGAAAGTCCTTCAAGAAGATCGGCTCCTT
TTCTCTGGAGCAGCTGCAGGAGTACGCCGACGCCGATCTGTCTGTGGTGGAGAAGCTGAAGGAGATCATC
ATCCAGAAGGTGGATGAGATCTACAAGGTGTATGGCTCCTCTGAGAAGCTGTTCGACGCCGATTTTGTGC
TGGAGAAGAGCCTGAAGAAGAACGACGCCGTGGTGGCCATCATGAAGGACCTGCTGGATTCTGTGAAGAG
CTTCGAGAATTACATCAAGGCCTTCTTTGGCGAGGGCAAGGAGACAAACAGGGACGAGTCCTTCTATGGC
GATTTTGTGCTGGCCTACGACATCCTGCTGAAGGTGGACCACATCTACGATGCCATCCGCAATTATGTGA
CCCAGAAGCCCTACTCTAAGGATAAGTTCAAGCTGTATTTTCAGAACCCTCAGTTCATGGGCGGCTGGGA
CAAGGATAAGGAGACAGACTATCGGGCCACCATCCTGAGATACGGCTCCAAGTACTATCTGGCCATCATG
GATAAGAAGTACGCCAAGTGCCTGCAGAAGATCGACAAGGACGATGTGAACGGCAATTACGAGAAGATCA
ACTATAAGCTGCTGCCCGGCCCTAATAAGATGCTGCCAAAGGTGTTCTTTTCTAAGAAGTGGATGGCCTA
CTATAACCCCAGCGAGGACATCCAGAAGATCTACAAGAATGGCACATTCAAGAAGGGCGATATGTTTAAC
CTGAATGACTGTCACAAGCTGATCGACTTCTTTAAGGATAGCATCTCCCGGTATCCAAAGTGGTCCAATG
CCTACGATTTCAACTTTTCTGAGACAGAGAAGTATAAGGACATCGCCGGCTTTTACAGAGAGGTGGAGGA
GCAGGGCTATAAGGTGAGCTTCGAGTCTGCCAGCAAGAAGGAGGTGGATAAGCTGGTGGAGGAGGGCAAG
CTGTATATGTTCCAGATCTATAACAAGGACTTTTCCGATAAGTCTCACGGCACACCCAATCTGCACACCA
TGTACTTCAAGCTGCTGTTTGACGAGAACAATCACGGACAGATCAGGCTGAGCGGAGGAGCAGAGCTGTT
CATGAGGCGCGCCTCCCTGAAGAAGGAGGAGCTGGTGGTGCACCCAGCCAACTCCCCTATCGCCAACAAG
AATCCAGATAATCCCAAGAAAACCACAACCCTGTCCTACGACGTGTATAAGGATAAGAGGTTTTCTGAGG
ACCAGTACGAGCTGCACATCCCAATCGCCATCAATAAGTGCCCCAAGAACATCTTCAAGATCAATACAGA
GGTGCGCGTGCTGCTGAAGCACGACGATAACCCCTATGTGATCGGCATCGCTCGAGGCGAGCGCAATCTG
CTGTATATCGTGGTGGTGGACGGCAAGGGCAACATCGTGGAGCAGTATTCCCTGAACGAGATCATCAACA
ACTTCAACGGCATCAGGATCAAGACAGATTACCACTCTCTGCTGGACAAGAAGGAGAAGGAGAGGTTCGA
GGCCCGCCAGAACTGGACCTCCATCGAGAATATCAAGGAGCTGAAGGCCGGCTATATCTCTCAGGTGGTG
CACAAGATCTGCGAGCTGGTGGAGAAGTACGATGCCGTGATCGCCCTGGAGGACCTGAACTCTGGCTTTA
AGAATAGCCGCGTGAAGGTGGAGAAGCAGGTGTATCAGAAGTTCGAGAAGATGCTGATCGATAAGCTGAA
CTACATGGTGGACAAGAAGTCTAATCCTTGTGCAACAGGCGGCGCCCTGAAGGGCTATCAGATCACCAAT
AAGTTCGAGAGCTTTAAGTCCATGTCTACCCAGAACGGCTTCATCTTTTACATCCCTGCCTGGCTGACAT
CCAAGATCGATCCATCTACCGGCTTTGTGAACCTGCTGAAAACCAAGTATACCAGCATCGCCGATTCCAA
GAAGTTCATCAGCTCCTTTGACAGGATCATGTACGTGCCCGAGGAGGATCTGTTCGAGTTTGCCCTGGAC
TATAAGAACTTCTCTCGCACAGACGCCGATTACATCAAGAAGTGGAAGCTGTACTCCTACGGCAACCGGA
TCAGAATCTTCCGGAATCCTAAGAAGAACAACGTGTTCGACTGGGAGGAGGTGTGCCTGACCAGCGCCTA
TAAGGAGCTGTTCAACAAGTACGGCATCAATTATCAGCAGGGCGATATCAGAGCCCTGCTGTGCGAGCAG
TCCGACAAGGCCTTCTACTCTAGCTTTATGGCCCTGATGAGCCTGATGCTGCAGATGCGGAACAGCATCA
CAGGCCGCACCGACGTGGATTTTCTGATCAGCCCTGTGAAGAACTCCGACGGCATCTTCTACGATAGCCG
GAACTATGAGGCCCAGGAGAATGCCATCCTGCCAAAGAACGCCGACGCCAATGGCGCCTATAACATCGCC
AGAAAGGTGCTGTGGGCCATCGGCCAGTTCAAGAAGGCCGAGGACGAGAAGCTGGATAAGGTGAAGATCG
CCATCTCTAACAAGGAGTGGCTGGAGTACGCCCAGACCAGCGTGAAGCACAAAAGGCCGGCGGCCACGAA
AAAGGCCGGCCAGGCAAAAAAGAAAAAGGGATCCTACCCATACGATGTTCCAGATTACGCTTATCCCTAC
GACGTGCCTGATTATGCATACCCATATGATGTCCCCGACTATGCCGCTGACCCCAAGAAGAAGAGGAAGG
TGGAGGCCAGCGGTTCCGGACGGGCTGACGCATTGGACGATTTTGATCTGGATATGCTGGGAAGTGACGC
CCTCGATGATTTTGACCTTGACATGCTTGGTTCGGATGCCCTTGATGACTTTGACCTCGACATGCTCGGC
AGTGACGCCCTTGATGATTTCGACCTGGACATGCTGATTAACTCTAGAAGTTCCGGATCTCCGAAAAAGA
AACGCAAAGTTGGTAGCCAGTACCTGCCCGACACCGACGACCGGCACCGGATCGAGGAAAAGCGGAAGCG
GACCTACGAGACATTCAAGAGCATCATGAAGAAGTCCCCCTTCAGCGGCCCCACCGACCCTAGACCTCCA
CCTAGAAGAATCGCCGTGCCCAGCAGATCCAGCGCCAGCGTGCCAAAACCTGCCCCCCAGCCTTACCCCT
TCACCAGCAGCCTGAGCACCATCAACTACGACGAGTTCCCTACCATGGTGTTCCCCAGCGGCCAGATCTC
TCAGGCCTCTGCTCTGGCTCCAGCCCCTCCTCAGGTGCTGCCTCAGGCTCCTGCTCCTGCACCAGCTCCA
GCCATGGTGTCTGCACTGGCTCAGGCACCAGCACCCGTGCCTGTGCTGGCTCCTGGACCTCCACAGGCTG
TGGCTCCACCAGCCCCTAAACCTACACAGGCCGGCGAGGGCACACTGTCTGAAGCTCTGCTGCAGCTGCA
GTTCGACGACGAGGATCTGGGAGCCCTGCTGGGAAACAGCACCGATCCTGCCGTGTTCACCGACCTGGCC
AGCGTGGACAACAGCGAGTTCCAGCAGCTGCTGAACCAGGGCATCCCTGTGGCCCCTCACACCACCGAGC
CCATGCTGATGGAATACCCCGAGGCCATCACCCGGCTCGTGACAGGCGCTCAGAGGCCTCCTGATCCAGC
TCCTGCCCCTCTGGGAGCACCAGGCCTGCCTAATGGACTGCTGTCTGGCGACGAGGACTTCAGCTCTATC
GCCGACATGGACTTCTCCGCACTGCTGGGTAGCGGATCGGGATCTCGGGATTCCAGGGAAGGGATGTTTT
TGCCGAAGCCTGAGGCCGGCTCCGCTATTAGTGACGTGTTTGAGGGCCGCGAGGTGTGCCAGCCAAAACG
AATCCGGCCATTTCATCCTCCAGGAAGTCCATGGGCCAACCGCCCACTCCCCGCCAGCCTCGCACCAACA
CCAACCGGTCCAGTACATGAGCCAGTCGGGTCACTGACCCCGGCACCAGTCCCTCAGCCACTGGATCCAG
CGCCCGCAGTGACTCCCGAGGCCAGTCACCTGTTGGAGGATCCCGATGAAGAGACGAGCCAGGCTGTCAA
AGCCCTTCGGGAGATGGCCGATACTGTGATTCCCCAGAAGGAAGAGGCTGCAATCTGTGGCCAAATGGAC
CTTTCCCATCCGCCCCCAAGGGGCCATCTGGATGAGCTGACAACCACACTTGAGTCCATGACCGAGGATC
TGAACCTGGACTCACCCCTGACCCCGGAATTGAACGAGATTCTGGATACCTTCCTGAACGACGAGTGCCT
CTTGCATGCCATGCATATCAGCACAGGACTGTCCATCTTCGACACATCTCTGTTTTAGTGGGCGACGACG
ACGTTCGAGGGGGGGCCCGGTACCGCCCCGTCCGGTCCTGCCCGTCACCGAGATCCACTTAACGTTACTG
AAATCATCAAACAGCTTGACGAATCTGGATATAAGATCGTTGGTGTCGATGTCAGCTCCGGAGTTGAGAC
AAATGGTGTTCAGGATCTCGATAAGATACGTTCATTTGTCCAAGCAGCAAAGAGTGCCTTCTAGTGATTT
AATAGCTCCATGTCAACAAGAATAAAACGCGTTTCGGGTTTACCTCTTCCAGATACAGCTCATCTGCAAT
GCATGGCCGCCCTGAATACGGCCTGAATTGATTGTAGACCTTTAGACTAAATCTTCTTTGGCTGCGCTAA
GTGGCAGAGACTTCACAGGTGTGAGTCGAGGGTATACGCACCATACAGAGGCACGGCTGGATGACAATTA
ATGGAGATAGAAGTCATGATAGACAGCGGGCTGACTTTTCAATTGACAGAATCTGAGTGTGCATATAGTA
GGACCAAAGAAACCGCCTAAATCCACTTATTCAGAGTATTCCTCTTCGATCTGGAGAGCATACAATGTAG
GTGATACTTCATGGCATCATCCCGCACGACTCTCTCGCGGGCTCGCGCTCCACGGGGACTCGCTTCAATT
TGTTCCGCGGCCTATTGGTTAAAAAATGAGCTGATTTAACAAAAATTTAACGCGAATTTTAACAAAATAT
TAACGCTTACAATTTAGGTGGCACTTTTCGGGGAAATGTGCGCGGAACCCCTATTTGTTTATTTTTCTAA
ATACATTCAAATATGTATCCGCTCATGAATTAATTCTTAGAAAAACTCATCGAGCATCAAATGAAACTGC
AATTTATTCATATCAGGATTATCAATACCATATTTTTGAAAAAGCCGTTTCTGTAATGAAGGAGAAAACT
CACCGAGGCAGTTCCATAGGATGGCAAGATCCTGGTATCGGTCTGCGATTCCGACTCGTCCAACATCAAT
ACAACCTATTAATTTCCCCTCGTCAAAAATAAGGTTATCAAGTGAGAAATCACCATGAGTGACGACTGAA
TCCGGTGAGAATGGCAAAAGTTTATGCATTTCTTTCCAGACTTGTTCAACAGGCCAGCCATTACGCTCGT
CATCAAAATCACTCGCATCAACCAAACCGTTATTCATTCGTGATTGCGCCTGAGCGAGACGAAATACCCT
GTCTGAGTTAAAAGGACAATTACAAACAGGAATCGAATGCAACCGGCGCAGGAACACTGCCAGCGCATCA
ACAATATTTTCACCTGAATCAGGATATTCTTCTAATACCTGGAATGCTGTTTTCCCGGGGATCGCAGTGG
TGAGTAACCATGCATCATCAGGAGTACGGATAAAATGCTTGATGGTCGGAAGAGGCATAAATTCCGTCAG
CCAGTTTAGTCTGACCATCTCATCTGTAACATCATTGGCAACGCTACCTTTGCCATGTTTCAGAAACAAC
TCTGGCGCATCGGGCTTCCCATACAATCGATAGATTGTCGCACCTGATTGCCCGACATTATCGCGAGCCC
ATTTATACCCATATAAATCAGCATCCATGTTGGAATTTAATCGCGGCCTAGAGCAAGACGTTTCCCGTTG
AATATGGCTCATAACACCCCTTGTATTACTGTTTATGTAAGCAGACAGTTTTATTGTTCATGACCAAAAT
CCCTTAACGTGAGTTTTCGTTCCACTGAGCGTCAGACCCCGTAGAAAAGATCAAAGGATCTTCTTGAGAT
CCTTTTTTTCTGCGCGTAATCTGCTGCTTGCAAACAAAAAAACCACCGCTACCAGCGGTGGTTTGTTTGC
CGGATCAAGAGCTACCAACTCTTTTTCCGAAGGTAACTGGCTTCAGCAGAGCGCAGATACCAAATACTGT
CCTTCTAGTGTAGTCGTAGTTAGGCCACCACTTCAAGAACTCTGTAGCACCGCCTACATACCTCGCTCTG
CTAATCCTGTTACCAGTGGCTGCTGCCAGTGGCGATAAGTCGTGTCTTACCGGGTTGGACTCAAGACGAT
AGTTACCGGATAAGGCGCAGCGGTCGGGCTGAACGGGGGGTTTGTGCACACAGCCCAGCTTGGAGCGAAC
GACCTACACCGAACTGAGATACTAACCATTATTTTTTTCCTCAACATAACGAGAACACACAGGGGCGCTA
TCGCACAGAATCAAATTCGATGACTGGAAATTTTTTGTTAATTTCAGAGGTCGCCTGACGCATATACCTT
TTTCAACTGAAAAATTGGGAGAAAAAGGAAAGGTGAGAGCGCCGGAACCGGCTTTTCATATAGAATAGAG
AAGCGTTCATGACTAAATGCTTGCATCACAATACTTGAAGTTGACAATATTATTTAAGGACCTATTGTTT
TTCCAATAGGTGGTTAGCAATCGTCTTACTTTCTAACTTTTCTTACCTTTTACATTTCAGCAATATATAT
ATATATTTCAAGGATATACCATTCTAATGTCTGCCCCTAAGAAGATCGTCGTTTTGCCAGGTGACCACGT
TGGTCAAGAAATCACAGCCGAAGCCATTAAGGTTCTTAAAGCTATTTCTGATGTTCGTTCCAATGTCAAG
TTCGATTTCGAAAATCATTTAATTGGTGGTGCTGCTATCGAAGCTACAGGTGTCCCACTTCCAGATGAGG
CGCTGGAAGCCTCCAAGAAGGCTGATGCCGTTTTGTTAGGTGCTGTGGGTGGTCCTAAATGGGGTACAGG
TAGTGTTAGACCTGAACAAGGTTTACTAAAAATCCGTAAAGAACTTCAATTGTACGCCAACTTAAGACCA
TGTAACTTTGCATCCGACTCTCTTTTAGACTTATCTCCAATCAAGCCACAATTTGCTAAAGGTACTGACT
TCGTTGTTGTCAGAGAATTAGTGGGAGGTATTTACTTTGGTAAGAGAAAGGAAGATGATGGTGATGGTGT
CGCTTGGGATAGTGAACAATACACCGTTCCAGAAGTGCAAAGAATCACAAGAATGGCCGCTTTCATGGCC
CTACAACATGAGCCACCATTGCCTATTTGGTCCTTGGATAAAGCTAATGTTTTGGCCTCTTCAAGATTAT
GGAGAAAAACTGTGGAGGAAACCATCAAGAACGAATTTCCTACATTGAAGGTTCAACATCAATTGATTGA
TTCTGCCGCCATGATCCTAGTTAAGAACCCAACCCACCTAAATGGTATTATAATCACCAGCAACATGTTT
GGTGATATCATCTCCGATGAAGCCTCCGTTATCCCAGGTTCCTTGGGTTTGTTGCCATCTGCGTCCTTGG
CCTCTTTGCCAGACAAGAACACCGCATTTGGTTTGTACGAACCATGCCACGGTTCTGCTCCAGATTTGCC
AAAGAATAAGGTCAACCCTATCGCCACTATCTTGTCTGCTGCAATGATGTTGAAATTGTCATTGAACTTG
CCTGAAGAAGGTAAGGCCATTGAAGATGCAGTTAAAAAGGTTTTGGATGCAGGTATCAGAACTGGTGATT
TAGGTGGTTCCAACAGTACCACCGAAGTCGGTGATGCTGTCGCCGAAGAAGTTAAGAAAATCCTCACCCC
TGCATCTTGGAATAGCTTGCAGTAGGTCTAACAGTGCTAGAGCTGTACTATTGTAAGTTGAAACCTTGGA
TACAACCTTGGCTCGAAGAGATGCCAAAACGATCCTTTCTGCTACTGATGAATCACCGGCATAGAGTATT
ATATGTGCATAAATATTGAGCAGAGCTGTGGCAAGTGGCCTTGGCTGGAATCCGACTAAAAAAATAACAC
GCAAAAAAAAGGAAGACGGGTGAGGGGCTGTTTGAGCCTTGATTCAAAGTCAAATCATCGCATTTGGCTA
CCATAATACCTATACTTCCCAGTCTATCCAGTCTGTGGTTTATGATTGCTTACAAGTGCTATCCGTATCA
GGCTAGGAAAAGTGGAAGGGAAATCGGTTGAACCAAGGCCAAAATCATTGTACCATCTTGATTGAAAACT
ATATACAAAGATATCAAGCATGGACATCATAAACATGAAACATCTGACGATTGTGTTTGTAGTTCCAGCC
CGTGGCCGTTGAAACGCTTATTCTGGCATCTTGCGGCCGCTGGATGACTCCCTTTCGATGATACCCTTTA
GCAGAAGTGTTCTTAAATTGCGGGAAGAGGCCGTTCAGGAGTCTGGCTCGTTTGATCACATGGGATTAAA
ATCTGGTGTTGAGGCTGGGATATTTTATGTTTTGTCTCTTGCGCTTCGATATCAACAGATTGACAATAAT
GAATAACTATCTACGGACTATGAATGCAGCTCGATCTACTCCGTATTTAGTCGGGCAATCTCCCGTAGAA
GATGCTAGACTGCGCTGAAAGACTAGGCACAGTTAATTGCCGCGGATCACGTCAGGCCTGACAAATGACA
GGTGGACCTTCATGTAATCGCACGATGAGTCAGCGCCTCTTCTCCCCCGCCGACTTGCAGCTGCGGATGT
CCCGAGGAGCCGAACATTGAATCTATCCCAAGAGTGACTGAAATATGATTGCAATCGTCGTCTTTTTCTT
GCAGAGAATGTGGTGAGGTGATCAATCGTGTTTTTCTTCATATATTATATTCTGTAATGATCATACTTTG
TTGAGATACCCGTCTCTAAAATTGTACTTTCGCCTCCCTCCTCCCTCTCAAGTCCGTCATCGCAATGTCG
AATTTACCGTCCCATGCTTCTCCGTCTTTTGGGGCGCAAACGCCTACCACGCCGCAGCCCGTCGACGAGC
TTTCTCTCAAGTCGAACATCACATCAGCCCCTGCGTTACACTCCAGATTAGACGAACTCCGAGATGAGAC
TTCCAGCCAGATCAGCAGCATAGACACTGACCGCGGGGACATGACCCCTGCGGTTCCCGCATCATTACTC
TCCCCATCCTTCACTCCTCCAGCAACCCCCGGGGGCTCGATCAATACCGCGGAGCTGCTTCAACAGACCC
AATTAGCTGGCGCACGGCAAGGGTCAACACATACTAAGCCCCCGAGGTTGCTTTCTCGTCTTCCCAATGT
CGAATGTATCGTCCGCGCTCGGATACCCACGACAACTGGCGCGGAGATGTTTCTTCACCTGTACCACAAT
GACTTAGACAACAAAGAGCATTTGGCGATTGTGTTTGGAAATACAATTCGAAGCAGAAGCTTGGACAAGA
TCCGGCCTGGAGAGACGGAGATGGATCGCATGATCCGTGGCGCGTATGTCGGGAAACTCCGACCGGGCCG
TGTGAGCAGCTGGTATGACGAGGAGAAAGCTGAAGAGGCCGCCAGTCCGGAAGCTGGCGGCGCTGTATCC
AGTCCGCACACACTGCCGCGAAGTAGCCTCAAGGAGGCACCTCTTGTGAGAATCCATTCGGAGTGCTACA
CTGGTGAGACGGCTTGGTCTGCACGCTGCGACTGCGGCGAGCAGCTCGATGAAGCAGCTCGCCTCATGTC
GCTGCCTATGGAAACGTTGGCAGAGGCTGCGTCACCGCCGGATGGGGCGGTACCGTCAAATGCTGCTGGA
GGTGTAATTGTGTACCTGCGCCAAGAAGGACGAGGCATTGGGCTGGGCGAGAAACTGAAAGCGTACAATC
TTCAGGATCTGGGATCAGACACGGTGGAAGCCAATCTCCTGCTTCGCCACCCTGCGGATGCAAGAAGTTA
TGGATTAGCTACGGCGATCCTGGTGGATCTTGGTCTAGGGATTGACTCGAATCCGCACGGCATCCGACTA
CTCACGAATAACCCGGACAAGATTCGAGCGGTTGAGGGACCCAACCGAGAAGTGGTGGTGAAAGAGCGGG
TGCCGATGGTGCCATTGGCATGGAGATCGGGTGGAAAGATGGGAATCAAGAGTTCCGAGGTCGAAGGGTA
TCTGAGAACGAAGGTATGTCGACAATCTATCTCTTGCAAGCTAGCTTATTTTCTCATCATTCTTGAACAA
TGTCTCACTCTTTCCTCGCAGATATCGAAAATGGGCCATTTGCTCCAATGAACCTATCCCCTTTCGGTTA
GTAACCTTGTGCTGGAAGTACGCCTTCCTGCTTTTGGACTTAGCCAAGTCGACACGGTGTATGCTCGTCA
CACTCATGTAACGGTTCTGCAGCGCAAACGTTCTGGTCACGTTATTCGCTTTTGTCCATTTTGTCTTTTT
GTGCGGTACATAAACTAGAGGATTAGCGCACTTTGTACATGATGTTCCCGACATGTCACATTAGGCCTCG
ATTGGTCAAAATAATCCCTCTCTAACCTCTGGTTCGCATACTCTTAAATGCAGCTCTAGTCTCTAGACGG
ACTAGTTCCTCCTGCAGTGGATGTCTGACGAGTGTCTGCAAGGACCGTTTTCCGTGTCCAGTTAGTTCCA
ATCACCCGGATATCGGCGAGACGTCGGCCGATTGAGATCACTGAGTCAATGGCGTTGAGTGGCAATTAAT
ATATCTGGATGCCTAGAATCCTATAAATTGGGAAAACTAGAGACCCCGGTCTATCGTGGTGGCAGTGCGT
CATTTTTTCCTCTTGGAGCAAAAGTGTAGTGCCAGTACGAGTGTTGTGGAGGAAGGCTGCATACATTGTG
CCTGTCATTAAACGATGAGCTCGTCCGTATTGGCCCCTGTAATGCCATGTTTTCCGCCCCCAATCGTCAA
GGTTTTCCCTTTGTTAGATTCCTACCAGTCATCTAGCAAGTGAGGTAAGCTTTGCCAGAAACGCCAAGGC
TTTATCTATGTAGTCGATAAGCAAAGTGGACTGATAGCTTAATATGGAAGGTCCCTCAGGACAAGTCGAC
CTGTGCAGAAGAGATAACAGCTTGGCATCACGCATCAGTGCCTCCTCTCAGACAGAATAAGTCGCCATAA
GTTATCGACCGAACCTAGGTAGGGTATATTTGGTGACGACAATACCTCCCGACGATACCTGGATTAGACA
CCGTATGCCGCGAATTAACGCCTTCCGACCAAGTCCCTTTTGGTGATCGACACTTTAGGATCATCTCCTG
CCAGTCGCCCAGACTGACGGTGTTATGGTGGCGCGCTATGGCTTTCCTAGCCGGTCAAGCTCCGTGCACT
AGAGAGCGGAGAAGGAGGGGGAGTTGATAGGGAATGATATCTAGGTAGAGAAGTACTCCAACCAGAGATA
TGCGGATCAATGCTCCGGCAGTTGTTAGCATACCCCAACCTCGTTTAAGTATCCTCTTCTTCCATCCATC
TTTATCATTATTTGTCTATGTGCATCCCTAGATCACGTCAATTATTTCGATAAATGGATACGTGCACTCG
GGAATGCGTGATTGGCTCGTCTCGTGTTCTCAGTTCCTCATTCCCCCCCACGTTACATTGACAACGGAGT
ATTAGCCTATGGTCCTGTTCGATAAGCTTGCTCCATCGCCTCCACTACGTCAAGCGGAGTATCAGACATG
AGCTCTACCCCAGATATCGCCTGCTTATCGCTGGTTGCTTTGTCATGCAAGTACAGATCACATCGGCAAT
TCTGATAACAGATGGTGCCATTGTCCCGTAATCAATTGCCCATTGAAAAAGGAAGAGTATGAGTATTCAA
CATTTCCGTGTCGCCCTTATTCCCTTTTTTGCGGCATTTTGCCTTCCTGTTTTTGCTCACCCAGAAACGC
TGGTGAAAGTAAAAGATGCTGAAGATCAGTTGGGTGCACGAGTGGGTTACATCGAACTGGATCTCAACAG
CGGTAAGATCCTTGAGAGTTTTCGCCCCGAAGAACGTTTTCCAATGATGAGCACTTTTAAAGTTCTGCTA
TGTGGCGCGGTATTATCCCGTATTGACGCCGGGCAAGAGCAACTCGGTCGCCGCATACACTATTCTCAGA
ATGACTTGGTTGAGTACTCACCAGTCACAGAAAAGCATCTTACGGATGGCATGACAGTAAGAGAATTATG
CAGTGCTGCCATAACCATGAGTGATAACACTGCGGCCAACTTACTTCTGACAACGATCGGAGGACCGAAG
GAGCTAACCGCTTTTTTGCACAACATGGGGGATCATGTAACTCGCCTTGATCGTTGGGAACCGGAGCTGA
ATGAAGCCATACCAAACGACGAGCGTGACACCACGATGCCTGTAGCAATGGCAACAACGTTGCGCAAACT
ATTAACTGGCGAACTACTTACTCTAGCTTCCCGGCAACAATTAATAGACTGGATGGAGGCGGATAAAGTT
GCAGGACCACTTCTGCGCTCGGCCCTTCCGGCTGGCTGGTTTATTGCTGATAAATCTGGAGCCGGTGAGC
GTGGGTCTCGCGGTATCATTGCAGCACTGGGGCCAGATGGTAAGCCCTCCCGTATCGTAGTTATCTACAC
GACGGGGAGTCAGGCAACTATGGATGAACGAAATAGACAGATCGCTGAGATAGGTGCCTCACTGATTAAG
CATTGGTAACTGTCAGACCAAGTTTACTCATATATACTTTAGATTGATTTAAAACTTCATTTTTAATTTA
AAAGGATCTAGGTGAAGATCCTTTTTGATAATCTCATGACCAAAATCCCTTAACGTGAGTTTTCGTTCCA
CTGAGCGTCAGACCCCGTAGAAAAGATCAAAGGATCTTCTTGAGATCCTTTTTTTCTGCGCGTAATCTGC
TGCTTGCAAACAAAAAAACCACCGCTACCAGCGGTGGTTTGTTTGCCGGATCAAGAGCTACCAACTCTTT
TTCCGAAGGTAACTGGCTTCAGCAGAGCGCAGATACCAAATACTGTTCTTCTAGTGTAGCCGTAGTTAGG
CCACCACTTCAAGAACTCTGTAGCACCGCCTACATACCTCGCTCTGCTAATCCTGTTACCAGTGGCTGCT
GCCAGTGGCGATAAGTCGTGTCTTACCGGGTTGGACTCAAGACGATAGTTACCGGATAAGGCGCAGCGGT
CGGGCTGAACGGGGGGTTCGTGCACACAGCCCAGCTTGGAGCGAACGACCTACACCGAACTGAGATACCT
ACAGCGTGAGCTATGAGAAAGCGCCACGCTTCCCGAAGGGAGAAAGGCGGACAGGTATCCGGTAAGCGGC
AGGGTCGGAACAGGAGAGCGCACGAGGGAGCTTCCAGGGGGAAACGCCTGGTATCTTTATAGTCCTGTCG
GGTTTCGCCACCTCTGACTTGAGCGTCGATTTTTGTGATGCTCGTCAGGGGGGCGGAGCCTATGGAAAAA
CGCCAGCAACGCGGCCTTTTTACGGTTCCTGGCCTTTTGCTGGCCTTTTGCTCACATGTTCTTTCCTGCG
TTATCCCCTGATTCTGTGGATAACCGTATTACCGCCTTTGAGTGAGCTGATACCGCTCGCCGCAGCCGAA
CGACCGAGCGCAGCGAGTCAGTGAGCGAGGAAGCGGAAGAGCGCCCAATACGCAAACCGCCTCTCCCCGC
GCGTTGGCCGATTCATTAATGCAGCTGGCACGACAGGTTTCCCGACTGGAAAGCGGGCAGTGAGCGCAAC
GCAATTAATGTGAGTTAGCTCACTCATTAGGCACCCCAGGCTTTACACTTTATGCTTCCGGCTCGTATGT
TGTGTGGAATTGTGAGCGGATAACAATTTCACACAGGAAACAGCTATGACCATGATTACGCCACTGAACG
AAGCATCTGTGCTTCATTTTGTAGAACAAAAATGCAACGCGAGAGCGCTAATTTTTCAAACAAAGAATCT
GAGCTGCATTTTTACAGAACAGAAATGCAACGCGAAAGCGCTATTTTACCAACGAAGAATCTGTGCTTCA
TTTTTGTAAAACAAAAATGCAACGCGAGAGCGCTAATTTTTCAAACAAATAATCTGAGCTGCATTTTTAC
AGAACAGAAATGCAACGCGAGAGCGCTATTTTACCAACAAAGAATCTATACTTCTTTTTTGTTCTACAAA
AATGCATCCCGAGAGCGCTATTTTTCTAACAAAGCATCTTAGATTACTTTTTTTCTCCTTTGTGCGCTCT
ATAATGCAGTCTCTTGATAACTTTTTGCACTGTAGGTCCGTTAAGGTTAGAAGAAGGCTACTTTGGTGTC
TATTTTCTCTTCCATAAAAAAAGCCTGACTCCACTTCCCGCGTTTACTGATTACTAGCGAAGCTGCGGGT
GCATTTTTTCAAGATAAAGGCATCCCCGATTATATTCTATACCGATGTGGATTGCGCATACTTTGTGAAC
AGAAAGTGATAGCGTTGATGATTCTTCATTGGTCAGAAAATTATGAACGGTTTCTTCTATTTTGTCTCTA
TATACTACGTATAGGAAATGTTTACATTTTCGTATTGTTTTCGATTCACTCTATGAATAGTTCTTACTAC
AATTTTTTTGTCTAAAGAGTAATACTAGAGATAAACATAAAAAATGTAGAGGTCGAGTTTAGATGCAAGT
TCAAGGAGCGAAAGGTGGATGGGTAGGTTATATAGGGATATAGCACAGAGATATATAGCAAAGAGATACT
TTTGAGCAATGTTTGTGGAAGCGGTATTCGCAATATTTTAGTAGCTCGTTACAGTCCGGTGCGTTTTTGG
TTTTTTGAAAGTGCGTCTTCAGAGCGCTTTTGGTTTTCAAAAGCGCTCTGAAGTTCCTATACTTTCTAGA
GAATAGGAACTTCGGAATAGGAACTTCAAAGCGTTTCCGAAAACGAGCGCTTCCGAAAATGCAACGCGAG
CTGCGCACATACAGCTCACTGTTCACGTCGCACCTATATCTGCGTGTTGCCTGTATATATATATACATGA
GAAGAACGGCATAGTGCGTGTTTATGCTTAAATGCGTACTTATATGCGTCTATTTATGTAGGATGAAAGG
TAGTCTAGTACCTCCTGTGATATTATCCCATTCCATGCGGGGTATCGTATGCTTCCTTCAGCACTACCCT
TTAGCTGTTCTATATGCTGCCACTCCTCAATTGGATTAGTCTCATCCTTCAATGCTATCATTTCCTTTGA
TATTGGATCATACTAAGAAACCATTATTATCATGACATTAACCTATAAAAATAGGCGTATCACGAGGCCC
TTTCGTCTCGCGCGTTTCGGTGATGACGGTGAAAACCTCTGACACATGCAGCTCCCGGAGACGGTCACAG
CTTGTCTGTAAGCGGATGCCGGGAGCAGACAAGCCCGTCAGGGCGCGTCAGCGGGTGTTGGCGGGTGTCG
GGGCTGGCTTAACTATGCGGCATCAGAGCAGATTGTACTGAGAGTGCACCATACCACCTTTTCAATTCAT
CATTTTTTTTTTATTCTTTTTTTTGATTTCGGTTTCCTTGAAATTTTTTTGATTCGGTAATCTCCGAACA
GAAGGAAGAACGAAGGAAGGAGCACAGACTTAGATTGGTATATATACGCATATGTAGTGTTGAAGAAACA
TGAAATTGCCCAGTATTCTTAACCCAACTGCACAGAACAAAAACCTGCAGGAAACGAAGATAAATCATGT
CGAAAGCTACATATAAGGAACGTGCTGCTACTCATCCTAGTCCTGTTGCTGCCAAGCTATTTAATATCAT
GCACGAAAAGCAAACAAACTTGTGTGCTTCATTGGATGTTCGTACCACCAAGGAATTACTGGAGTTAGTT
GAAGCATTAGGTCCCAAAATTTGTTTACTAAAAACACATGTGGATATCTTGACTGATTTTTCCATGGAGG
GCACAGTTAAGCCGCTAAAGGCATTATCCGCCAAGTACAATTTTTTACTCTTCGAAGACAGAAAATTTGC
TGACATTGGTAATACAGTCAAATTGCAGTACTCTGCGGGTGTATACAGAATAGCAGAATGGGCAGACATT
ACGAATGCACACGGTGTGGTGGGCCCAGGTATTGTTAGCGGTTTGAAGCAGGCGGCAGAAGAAGTAACAA
AGGAACCTAGAGGCCTTTTGATGTTAGCAGAATTGTCATGCAAGGGCTCCCTATCTACTGGAGAATATAC
TAAGGGTACTGTTGACATTGCGAAGAGCGACAAAGATTTTGTTATCGGCTTTATTGCTCAAAGAGACATG
GGTGGAAGAGATGAAGGTTACGATTGGTTGATTATGACACCCGGTGTGGGTTTAGATGACAAGGGAGACG
CATTGGGTCAACAGTATAGAACCGTGGATGATGTGGTCTCTACAGGATCTGACATTATTATTGTTGGAAG
AGGACTATTTGCAAAGGGAAGGGATGCTAAGGTAGAGGGTGAACGTTACAGAAAAGCAGGCTGGGAAGCA
TATTTGAGAAGATGCGGCCAGCAAAACTAAAAAACTGTATTATAAGTAAATGCATGTATACTAAACTCAC
AAATTAGAGCTTCAATTTAATTATATCAGTTATTACCCTATGCGGTGTGAAATACCGCACAGATGCGTAA
GGAGAAAATACCGCATCAGGAAATTGTAAGCGTTAATATTTTGTTAAAATTCGCGTTAAATTTTTGTTAA
ATCAGCTCATTTTTTAACCAATAGGCCGAAATCGGCAAAATCCCTTATAAATCAAAAGAATAGACCGAGA
TAGGGTTGAGTGGGGTACCGAGCTCGAATTCACTGGCCGTCGTTTTACAACGTCGTGACTGGGAAAACCC
TGGCGTTACCCAACTTAATCGCCTTGCAGCACATCCCCCTTTCGCCAGCTGGCGTAATAGCGAAGAGGCC
CGCACCGATCGCCCTTCCCAACAGTTGCGCAGCCTGAATGGCGAATGGCGCCTGATGCGGTATTTTCTCC
TTACGCATCTGTGCGGTATTTCACACCGCATA
[95 nt withheld, positions 22257-22351]
T
[46 nt withheld, positions 22353-22398]
CGCCAGCTTATTTTTTGTATACTGTTTTGTGATAGCACGAAGTTTTTCCACGGTATCTTGTTAAAAATAT
ATATTTGTGGCGGGCTTACCTACATCAAATTAATAAGAGACTAATTATAAACTAAACACACAAGCAAGCT
ACTTTAGGGTAAAAGTTTATAAATGCTTTTGACGTATAAACGTTGCTTGTATTTATTATTACAATTAAAG
GTGGATAGAAAACCTAGAGACTAGTTAGAAACTAATCTCAGGTTTGCGTTAAACTAAATCAGAGCCCGAG
AGGTTAACAGAACCTAGAAGGGGACTAGATATCCGGGTAGGGAAACAAAAAAAAAAAACAAGACAGCCAC
ATATTAGGGAGACTAGTTAGAAGCTAGTTCCAGGACTAGGAAAATAAAAGACAATGATACCACAGTCTAG
TTGACAACTAGATAGATTCTAGATTGAGGCCAAAGTCTCTGAGATCCAGGTTAGTTGCAACTAATACTAG
TTAGTATCTAGTCTCCTATAACTCTGAAGCTAGAATAACTTACTACTATTATCCTCACCACTGTTCAGCT
GCGCAAACGGAGTGATTGCAAGGTGTTCAGAGACTAGTTATTGACTAGTCAGTGACTAGCAATAACTAAC
AAGGTATTAACCTACCATGTCTGCCATCACCCTGCACTTCCTCGGGCTCAGCAGCCTTTTCCTCCTCATT
TTCATGCTCATTTTCCTTGTTTAAGACTGTGACTAGTCAAAGACTAGTCCAGAACCACAAAGGAGAAATG
TCTTACCACTTTCTTCATTGCTTGTCTCTTTTGCATTATCCATGTCTGCAACTAGTTAGAGTCTAGTTAG
TGACTAGTCCGACGAGGACTTGCTTGTCTCCGGATTGTTGGAGGAACTCTCCAGGGCCTCAAGATCCACA
ACAGAGCCTTCTAGAAGACTGGTCAATAACTAGTTGGTCTTTGTCTGAGTCTGACTTACGAGGTTGCATA
CTCGCTCCCTTTGCCTCGTCAATCGATGAGAAAAAGCGCCAAAACTCGCAATATGGCTTTGAACCACACG
GTGCTGAGACTAGTTAGAATCTAGTCCCAAACTAGCTTGGATAGCTTACCTTTGCCCTTTGCGTTGCGAC
AGGTCTTGCAGGGTATGGTTCCTTTCTCACCAGCTGATTTAGCTGCCTTGCTACCCTCACGGCGGATCTG
CATAAAGAGTGGCTAGAGGTTATAAATTAGCACTGATCCTAGGTACGGGGCTGAATGTAACTTGCCTTTC
CTTTCTCATCGCGCGGCAAGACAGGCTTGCTCAAATTCCTACCAGTCACAGGGGTATGCACGGCGTACGG
ACCACTTGAACTAGTCACAGATTAGTTAGCAACTAGTCTGCATTGAATGGCTGTACTTACGGGCCCTCGC
CATTGTCCTGATCATTTCCAGCTTCACCCTCGTTGCTGCAAAGTAGTTAGTGACTAGTCAAGGACTAGTT
GAAATGGGAGAAGAAACTCACGAATTCTCGACACCCTTAGTATTGTGGTCCTTGGACTTGGTGCTGCTAT
ATATTAGCTAATACACTAGTTAGACTCACAGAAACTTACGCAGCTCGCTTGCGCTTCTTGGTAGGAGTCG
GGGTTGGGAGAACAGTGCCTTCAAACAAGCCTTCATACCATGCTACTTGACTAGTCAGGGACTAGTCACC
AAGTAATCTAGATAGGACTTGCCTTTGGCCTCCATCAGTTCCTTCATAGTGGGAGGTCCATTGTGCAATG
TAAACTCCATGCCGTGGGAGTTCTTGTCCTTCAAGTGCTTGACCAATATGTTTCTGTTGGCAGAGGGAAC
CTGTCAACTAGTTAATAACTAGTCAGAAACTAGTATAGCAGTAGACTCACTGTACGCTTGAGGCATCCCT
TCACTCGGCAGTAGACTTCATATGGATGGATATCAGGCACGCCATTGTCGTCCTGTGGACTAGTCAGTAA
CTAGGCTTAAAGCTAGTCGGGTCGGCTTACTATCTTGAAATCCGGCAGCGTAAGCTCCCCGTCCTTAACT
GCCTCGAGATAGTGACAGTACTCTGGGGACTTTCGGAGATCGTTATCGCGAATGCTCGGCATACTAATCG
TTGACTAGTCTTGGACTAGTCCCGAGCAAAAAGGATTGGAGGAGGAGGAGGAAGGTGAGAGTGAGACAAA
GAGCGAAATAAGAGCTTCAAAGGCTATCTCTAAGCAGTATGAAGGTTAAGTATCTAGTTCTTGACTAGAT
TTAAAAGAGATTTCGACTAGTTATGTACCTGGAGTTTGGATATAGGAATGTGTTGTGGTAACGAAATGTA
AGGGGGAGGAAAGAAAAAGTCGGTCAAGAGGTAACTCTAAGTCGGCCATTCCTTTTTGGGAGGCGCTAAC
CATAAACGGCATGGTCGACTTAGAGTTAGCTCAGGGAATTTAGGGAGTTATCTGCGACCACTGGACTCTC
AGGCTTTCCATTGGGGTACTAACATAGCCATCAAATGCCGGCCCGTGTTTAATCTCCTCGAGATGGCTGG
GCTCACATGCGTTCTACTCAAAAACTCTTATACCTAGGCCCTCTCCCAATCGTGTATGTTTGGACCTTCC
TCTCTCACACTTTGGATAACATCAAGCATAC
Features (pLannotate 1.2.2; 34 found; start..end, strand, type, name):
   2634..2943    +  rep_origin     M13 ori (fragment) (sequence partly withheld): M13 bacteriophage origin of replication; arrow indicates direction of (+) strand synthesis
   2942..3373    -  gene           ptrA (fragment): pyrithiamine resistance gene of Aspergillus oryzae (Kubodera et al., 2000) useful as a dominant selectable marker in Aspergillus
   3376..4059    +  promoter       gpdA promoter (fragment): gpdA; promoter from the Aspergillus nidulans glyceraldehyde-3-phosphate dehydrogenase gene (Punt et al., 1990)
   4101..7784    +  CDS            LbCpf1: CRISPR-associated protein from Lachnospiraceae bacterium ND2006 (Zetsche et al., 2015)
   7785..7832    +  CDS            nucleoplasmin NLS: bipartite nuclear localization signal from nucleoplasmin
   7839..7919    +  CDS            3xHA: three tandem HA epitope tags
   8172..8951    +  CDS            RELA (fragment): TF65_HUMAN - Also known as NFKB3. Experimental evidence at protein level: Swiss-Prot protein existence level 1. NF-kappa-B is a pleiotropic transcription factor present in almost all cell types and is the endpoint of a series of signal transduction events that are initiated by a vast array of stimuli related to many biological processes such as inflammation, immunity, differentiation, cell growth, tumorigenesis and apoptosis. NF-kappa-B is a homo- or heterodimeric complex formed by the Rel-like domain- containing proteins RELA/p65, RELB, NFKB1/p105, NFKB1/p50, REL and NFKB2/p52. The heterodime
   8970..9539    +  CDS            Rta AD: transcriptional activation domain from the human herpesvirus 4 (Epstein-Barr virus) replication and transcription activator Rta/BRLF1 (Hardwick et al., 1992; Chavez et al., 2015)
   9559..9578    +  misc_feature   MCS (fragment): pBluescript multiple cloning site
   9606..9838    +  terminator     trpC terminator (fragment): trpC; transcription terminator from the Aspergillus nidulans trpC gene (Punt et al., 1987)
  10192..10269   +  rep_origin     M13 ori (fragment): M13 bacteriophage origin of replication; arrow indicates direction of (+) strand synthesis
  10295..10352   +  promoter       AmpR promoter (fragment): bla
  10361..11176   -  CDS            KanR: aminoglycoside phosphotransferase; aph(3')-Ia; confers resistance to kanamycin in bacteria or G418 (Geneticin®) in eukaryotes
  11298..11676   +  rep_origin     ori (fragment): high-copy-number ColE1/pMB1/pBR322/pUC origin of replication
  11678..12030   +  promoter       LEU2 promoter (fragment): S. cerevisiae LEU2
  12031..13118   +  CDS            LEU2 (fragment): 3-isopropylmalate dehydrogenase, required for leucine biosynthesis; S. cerevisiae LEU2; yeast auxotrophic marker
  14584..15567   +  CDS            RIB1: RIB1_YEAST - Experimental evidence at protein level: Swiss-Prot protein existence level 1. Catalyzes the conversion of GTP to 2,5-diamino-6- ribosylamino-4(3H)-pyrimidinone 5'-phosphate (DARP), formate and pyrophosphate. From Saccharomyces cerevisiae (strain ATCC 204508 / S288c) (Baker's yeast).
  17103..17963   +  CDS            AmpR: β-lactamase; bla; confers resistance to ampicillin, carbenicillin, and related antibiotics
  18134..18722   +  rep_origin     ori: high-copy-number ColE1/pMB1/pBR322/pUC origin of replication
  18905..18997   +  CDS            lacI (fragment): lac repressor; lacI; The lac repressor binds to the lac operator to inhibit transcription in E. coli. This inhibition can be relieved by adding lactose or isopropyl-β-D-thiogalactopyranoside (IPTG).
  19010..19031   +  protein_bind   CAP binding site: CAP binding activates transcription in the presence of cAMP. E. coli catabolite activator protein
  19046..19076   +  promoter       lac promoter: promoter for the E. coli lac operon
  19080..19102   +  protein_bind   lac operator (fragment): The lac repressor binds to the lac operator to inhibit transcription in E. coli. This inhibition can be relieved by adding lactose or isopropyl-β-D-thiogalactopyranoside (IPTG). lac repressor encoded by lacI
  19141..20483   -  rep_origin     2μ ori: yeast 2μ plasmid origin of replication
  20551..20586   +  CDS            rop (fragment): Rop protein, which maintains plasmids at low copy number; rop
  20688..20737   +  misc_feature   bom (fragment): basis of mobility region from pBR322
  20745..20960   +  promoter       URA3 promoter: S. cerevisiae URA3
  20961..21764   +  CDS            URA3: orotidine-5'-phosphate decarboxylase, required for uracil biosynthesis; S. cerevisiae URA3; yeast auxotrophic marker, counterselectable with 5-fluoroorotic acid (5-FOA)
  21843..21894   +  misc_feature   bom (fragment): basis of mobility region from pBR322
  21895..22026   -  rep_origin     M13 ori (fragment): M13 bacteriophage origin of replication; arrow indicates direction of (+) strand synthesis
  22042..22199   +  CDS            lacZα (fragment): LacZα fragment of β-galactosidase; lacZ fragment
  22205..22256   -  misc_feature   bom (fragment): basis of mobility region from pBR322
  22275..22407   +  rep_origin     f1 ori (fragment) (sequence partly withheld): f1 bacteriophage origin of replication; arrow indicates direction of (+) strand synthesis
  22403..2632    +  rep_origin     AMA1 (across the origin): replication origin from Aspergillus nidulans (Aleksenko and Clutterbuck, 1996)
