[The description below was written by a language model from this plasmid's Addgene catalogue record and pLannotate feature annotations shown in this document.]
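Description:
pCRI004-pYFAC-riboB-PgpdA-dLbCas12a-VPR-TtrpC is a large (about 25 kb) three-host shuttle vector built on the pYFAC-riboB backbone for episomal expression of a CRISPR activator in Aspergillus nidulans and related filamentous fungi. Autonomous maintenance in the fungus comes from the AMA1 replicator, which spans the plasmid's numbering origin, and selection relies on the Aspergillus fumigatus riboB riboflavin-auxotrophy marker; the annotation tool labels a region by homology to yeast RIB1, which most likely corresponds to this gene. For yeast-based assembly the plasmid carries a 2μ origin with URA3 and LEU2 markers. In E. coli it replicates from a ColE1/pUC-type origin under ampicillin and kanamycin selection, and the record lists it as low copy. The LEU2 and KanR markers were added to the backbone for more stringent selection during cloning. Various small fragments (M13/f1 ori, lac elements, bom, rop, a partial ptrA, a second partial ori) appear to be backbone remnants rather than functional parts.

The payload is a single expression cassette in which the constitutive A. nidulans gpdA promoter drives dLbCas12a (dCpf1) from Lachnospiraceae bacterium, carrying the D832A mutation that abolishes DNase activity while leaving crRNA-guided DNA binding intact. The coding sequence continues into a nucleoplasmin NLS, a 3xHA tag and the VPR tripartite activator. The p65 (RELA) and Rta domains are annotated; VP64 is not separately called but presumably lies in the unannotated gap before p65. The trpC terminator closes the unit. No crRNA cassette is annotated, so the guide would have to be supplied separately. The associated work used such activators to switch on silent biosynthetic gene clusters for discovery of bioactive molecules in fungi.
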