Addgene plasmid #140197: pCRI004-pYFAC-riboB-PgpdA-dLbCas12a-VPR-TtrpC
Purpose: Episomal expression of dLbCas12a-VPR. Filamentous fungi vector with AMA1 and riboB selection marker.
Depositing lab: Yit Heng Chooi. Publication: CRISPR-mediated activation of biosynthetic gene clusters for bioactive molecule discovery in filamentous fungi. Roux I, Woodcraft C, Hu J, Wolters R, Gilchrist CLM, Chooi YH. ACS Synth Biol. 2020 Jun 11. doi: 10.1021/acssynbio.0c00197. PubMed 32526136.
Backbone
  Vector backbone: pYFAC-riboB
  Backbone manufacturer: DOI: 10.1039/C8SC02870B
  Backbone size w/o insert (bp): 14777
  Total vector size (bp): 25045
  Modifications to backbone: We added Leu Kan markers for more stringent selection during cloning.
  Vector type: CRISPR, Synthetic Biology ; Expression in Aspergillus nidulans and related filamentous fungi.
  Selectable markers: LEU2, URA3 ; Af riboB
Growth in bacteria
  Bacterial resistance: Ampicillin and Kanamycin, 100 & 50 μg/mL
  Growth temperature: 37°C
  Growth strain: DH5alpha
  Copy number: Low Copy
Gene/Insert
  Gene/Insert name: dLbCas12a-VPR (alt name: dCpf1-VPR)
  Species: Synthetic; Lachnospiraceae bacterium
  Insert size (bp): 5349
  Mutation: D832A DNase deactivated
  Promoter: PgpdA
  Tag / fusion protein: VPR (VP64-p65-Rta), NLS
  Cloning method: Gibson Cloning
  Sequencing primers: 5′ CACTGAGAACCATGGCACCGAAG
Terms and licenses: Academic/Nonprofit Terms; Industry Terms: Not Available to Industry
How to cite: pCRI004-pYFAC-riboB-PgpdA-dLbCas12a-VPR-TtrpC was a gift from Yit Heng Chooi (Addgene plasmid # 140197 ; http://n2t.net/addgene:140197 ; RRID:Addgene_140197)
